>Addgene plasmid #111686 | MAC_N_FBRL | addgene full sequence | sequence record 212859 | Addgene NGS Result
CAGATATACGCGTTGACATTGATTATTGACTAGTTATTAATAGTAATCAATTACGGGGTCATTAGTTCAT
AGCCCATATATGGAGTTCCGCGTTACATAACTTACGGTAAATGGCCCGCCTGGCTGACCGCCCAACGACC
CCCGCCCATTGACGTCAATAATGACGTATGTTCCCATAGTAACGCCAATAGGGACTTTCCATTGACGTCA
ATGGGTGGAGTATTTACGGTAAACTGCCCACTTGGCAGTACATCAAGTGTATCATATGCCAAGTACGCCC
CCTATTGACGTCAATGACGGTAAATGGCCCGCCTGGCATTATGCCCAGTACATGACCTTATGGGACTTTC
CTACTTGGCAGTACATCTACGTATTAGTCATCGCTATTACCATGGTGATGCGGTTTTGGCAGTACATCAA
TGGGCGTGGATAGCGGTTTGACTCACGGGGATTTCCAAGTCTCCACCCCATTGACGTCAATGGGAGTTTG
TTTTGGCACCAAAATCAACGGGACTTTCCAAAATGTCGTAACAACTCCGCCCCATTGACGCAAATGGGCG
GTAGGCGTGTACGGTGGGAGGTCTATATAAGCAGAGCTCTCCCTATCAGTGATAGAGATCTCCCTATCAG
TGATAGAGATCGTCGACGAGCTCGTTTAGTGAACCGTCAGATCGCCTGGAGACGCCATCCACGCTGTTTT
GACCTCCATAGAAGACACCGGGACCGATCCAGCCTCCGGACTCTAGCGTTTAAACTTAAGCTTGGTACCG
AGCTCGGATCCACTAGTCCAGTGTGGTGGAATTCTGCAGATATCCAGCACAGTGGCGGCCGCTCGAGACC
ATGAAGGACAACACCGTGCCCCTGAAGCTGATCGCCCTGCTGGCCAACGGCGAGTTCCACTCTGGCGAGC
AGCTGGGCGAGACACTGGGCATGAGCAGAGCCGCCATCAACAAGCACATCCAGACCCTGCGGGACTGGGG
CGTGGACGTGTTCACAGTGCCCGGCAAGGGCTACAGCCTGCCCGAGCCCATCCAGCTGCTGAACGCCAAG
CAGATCCTGGGCCAGCTGGATGGCGGATCTGTGGCCGTGCTGCCCGTGATCGACAGCACCAACCAGTATC
TGCTCGACCGGATCGGCGAGCTGAAGTCCGGCGACGCCTGTATCGCCGAGTACCAGCAGGCCGGCAGAGG
CGGCAGGGGCAGAAAGTGGTTCAGCCCCTTCGGCGCCAACCTGTACCTGAGCATGTTCTGGAGACTGGAA
CAGGGCCCAGCCGCCGCTATTGGCCTGAGCCTGGTCATCGGCATCGTGATGGCCGAGGTGCTGCGGAAGC
TGGGCGCCGACAAAGTGCGCGTGAAGTGGCCCAACGACCTGTATCTGCAGGACCGGAAGCTGGCCGGCAT
CCTGGTGGAACTGACCGGCAAAACAGGCGACGCCGCCCAGATCGTGATCGGCGCTGGCATCAACATGGCC
ATGCGGCGGGTGGAAGAGAGCGTGGTCAACCAGGGCTGGATCACCCTGCAGGAAGCCGGCATCAACCTGG
ACCGGAACACCCTGGCCGCCATGCTGATCAGAGAGCTGAGAGCCGCCCTGGAACTGTTCGAGCAGGAAGG
CCTGGCCCCCTACCTGAGCAGATGGGAGAAGCTGGACAACTTCATCAACCGGCCCGTGAAACTGATCATC
GGCGACAAAGAGATCTTCGGCATCAGCCGGGGCATCGACAAGCAGGGGGCCCTGCTCCTGGAACAGGACG
GCATCATCAAGCCCTGGATGGGCGGCGAGATCAGCCTGCGGAGCGCCGAGAAGTACCCATACGATGTTCC
TGACTATGCCGGTACCGAGCTCGGATCCACCATGGCTAGCTGGAGCCACCCGCAGTTCGAGAAAGGTGGA
GGTTCCGGAGGTGGATCGGGAGGTGGATCGTGGAGCCACCCGCAGTTCGAAAAAGCGGCCGATATCACAA
GTTTGTACAAAAAAGTTGGCATGAAGCCAGGATTCAGTCCCCGTGGGGGTGGCTTTGGCGGCCGAGGGGG
CTTTGGTGACCGTGGTGGTCGTGGAGGCCGAGGGGGCTTTGGCGGGGGCCGAGGTCGAGGCGGAGGCTTT
AGAGGTCGTGGACGAGGAGGAGGTGGAGGCGGCGGCGGCGGTGGAGGAGGAGGAAGAGGTGGTGGAGGCT
TCCATTCTGGTGGCAACCGGGGTCGTGGTCGGGGAGGAAAAAGAGGAAACCAGTCGGGGAAGAATGTGAT
GGTGGAGCCGCATCGGCATGAGGGTGTCTTCATTTGTCGAGGAAAGGAAGATGCACTGGTCACCAAGAAC
CTGGTCCCTGGGGAATCAGTTTATGGAGAGAAGAGAGTCTCGATTTCGGAAGGAGATGACAAAATTGAGT
ACCGAGCCTGGAACCCCTTCCGCTCCAAGCTAGCAGCAGCAATCCTGGGTGGTGTGGACCAGATCCACAT
CAAACCGGGGGCTAAGGTTCTCTACCTCGGGGCTGCCTCGGGCACCACGGTCTCCCATGTCTCTGACATC
GTTGGTCCGGATGGTCTAGTCTATGCAGTCGAGTTCTCCCACCGCTCTGGCCGTGACCTCATTAACTTGG
CCAAGAAGAGGACCAACATCATTCCTGTGATCGAGGATGCTCGACACCCACACAAATACCGCATGCTCAT
CGCAATGGTGGATGTGATCTTTGCTGATGTGGCCCAGCCAGACCAGACCCGGATTGTGGCCCTGAATGCC
CACACCTTCCTGCGTAATGGAGGACACTTTGTGATTTCCATTAAGGCCAACTGCATTGACTCCACAGCCT
CAGCCGAGGCCGTGTTTGCCTCCGAAGTGAAAAAGATGCAACAGGAGAACATGAAGCCGCAGGAGCAGTT
GACCCTTGAGCCATATGAAAGAGACCATGCCGTGGTCGTGGGAGTGTACAGGCCACCCCCCAAGGTGAAG
AACTGCCCAACTTTCTTGTACAAAGTGGTGACGTAAGCTAGGGGCCCGTTTAAACCCGCTGATCAGCCTC
GACTGTGCCTTCTAGTTGCCAGCCATCTGTTGTTTGCCCCTCCCCCGTGCCTTCCTTGACCCTGGAAGGT
GCCACTCCCACTGTCCTTTCCTAATAAAATGAGGAAATTGCATCGCATTGTCTGAGTAGGTGTCATTCTA
TTCTGGGGGGTGGGGTGGGGCAGGACAGCAAGGGGGAGGATTGGGAAGACAATAGCAGGCATGCTGGGGA
TGCGGTGGGCTCTATGGCTTCTGAGGCGGAAAGAACCAGCTGGGGCTCTAGGGGGTATCCCC
[124 nt withheld, positions 3283-3406]
C
[91 nt withheld, positions 3408-3498]
AGGGTGATGGTTCACGTACCTAGAAGTTCCTATTCCGAAGTTCCTATTCTCTAGAAAGTATAGGAACTTC
CTTGGCCAAAAAGCCTGAACTCACCGCGACGTCTGTCGAGAAGTTTCTGATCGAAAAGTTCGACAGCGTC
TCCGACCTGATGCAGCTCTCGGAGGGCGAAGAATCTCGTGCTTTCAGCTTCGATGTAGGAGGGCGTGGAT
ATGTCCTGCGGGTAAATAGCTGCGCCGATGGTTTCTACAAAGATCGTTATGTTTATCGGCACTTTGCATC
GGCCGCGCTCCCGATTCCGGAAGTGCTTGACATTGGGGAATTCAGCGAGAGCCTGACCTATTGCATCTCC
CGCCGTGCACAGGGTGTCACGTTGCAAGACCTGCCTGAAACCGAACTGCCCGCTGTTCTGCAGCCGGTCG
CGGAGGCCATGGATGCGATCGCTGCGGCCGATCTTAGCCAGACGAGCGGGTTCGGCCCATTCGGACCGCA
AGGAATCGGTCAATACACTACATGGCGTGATTTCATATGCGCGATTGCTGATCCCCATGTGTATCACTGG
CAAACTGTGATGGACGACACCGTCAGTGCGTCCGTCGCGCAGGCTCTCGATGAGCTGATGCTTTGGGCCG
AGGACTGCCCCGAAGTCCGGCACCTCGTGCACGCGGATTTCGGCTCCAACAATGTCCTGACGGACAATGG
CCGCATAACAGCGGTCATTGACTGGAGCGAGGCGATGTTCGGGGATTCCCAATACGAGGTCGCCAACATC
TTCTTCTGGAGGCCGTGGTTGGCTTGTATGGAGCAGCAGACGCGCTACTTCGAGCGGAGGCATCCGGAGC
TTGCAGGATCGCCGCGGCTCCGGGCGTATATGCTCCGCATTGGTCTTGACCAACTCTATCAGAGCTTGGT
TGACGGCAATTTCGATGATGCAGCTTGGGCGCAGGGTCGATGCGACGCAATCGTCCGATCCGGAGCCGGG
ACTGTCGGGCGTACACAAATCGCCCGCAGAAGCGCGGCCGTCTGGACCGATGGCTGTGTAGAAGTACTCG
CCGATAGTGGAAACCGACGCCCCAGCACTCGTCCGAGGGCAAAGGAATAGCACGTACTACGAGATTTCGA
TTCCACCGCCGCCTTCTATGAAAGGTTGGGCTTCGGAATCGTTTTCCGGGACGCCGGCTGGATGATCCTC
CAGCGCGGGGATCTCATGCTGGAGTTCTTCGCCCACCCCAACTTGTTTATTGCAGCTTATAATGGTTACA
AATAAAGCAATAGCATCACAAATTTCACAAATAAAGCATTTTTTTCACTGCATTCTAGTTGTGGTTTGTC
CAAACTCATCAATGTATCTTATCATGTCTGTATACCGTCGACCTCTAGCTAGAGCTTGGCGTAATCATGG
TCATAGCTGTTTCCTGTGTGAAATTGTTATCCGCTCACAATTCCACACAACATACGAGCCGGAAGCATAA
AGTGTAAAGCCTGGGGTGCCTAATGAGTGAGCTAACTCACATTAATTGCGTTGCGCTCACTGCCCGCTTT
CCAGTCGGGAAACCTGTCGTGCCAGCTGCATTAATGAATCGGCCAACGCGCGGGGAGAGGCGGTTTGCGT
ATTGGGCGCTCTTCCGCTTCCTCGCTCACTGACTCGCTGCGCTCGGTCGTTCGGCTGCGGCGAGCGGTAT
CAGCTCACTCAAAGGCGGTAATACGGTTATCCACAGAATCAGGGGATAACGCAGGAAAGAACATGTGAGC
AAAAGGCCAGCAAAAGGCCAGGAACCGTAAAAAGGCCGCGTTGCTGGCGTTTTTCCATAGGCTCCGCCCC
CCTGACGAGCATCACAAAAATCGACGCTCAAGTCAGAGGTGGCGAAACCCGACAGGACTATAAAGATACC
AGGCGTTTCCCCCTGGAAGCTCCCTCGTGCGCTCTCCTGTTCCGACCCTGCCGCTTACCGGATACCTGTC
CGCCTTTCTCCCTTCGGGAAGCGTGGCGCTTTCTCATAGCTCACGCTGTAGGTATCTCAGTTCGGTGTAG
GTCGTTCGCTCCAAGCTGGGCTGTGTGCACGAACCCCCCGTTCAGCCCGACCGCTGCGCCTTATCCGGTA
ACTATCGTCTTGAGTCCAACCCGGTAAGACACGACTTATCGCCACTGGCAGCAGCCACTGGTAACAGGAT
TAGCAGAGCGAGGTATGTAGGCGGTGCTACAGAGTTCTTGAAGTGGTGGCCTAACTACGGCTACACTAGA
AGAACAGTATTTGGTATCTGCGCTCTGCTGAAGCCAGTTACCTTCGGAAAAAGAGTTGGTAGCTCTTGAT
CCGGCAAACAAACCACCGCTGGTAGCGGTGGTTTTTTTGTTTGCAAGCAGCAGATTACGCGCAGAAAAAA
AGGATCTCAAGAAGATCCTTTGATCTTTTCTACGGGGTCTGACGCTCAGTGGAACGAAAACTCACGTTAA
GGGATTTTGGTCATGAGATTATCAAAAAGGATCTTCACCTAGATCCTTTTAAATTAAAAATGAAGTTTTA
AATCAATCTAAAGTATATATGAGTAAACTTGGTCTGACAGTTACCAATGCTTAATCAGTGAGGCACCTAT
CTCAGCGATCTGTCTATTTCGTTCATCCATAGTTGCCTGACTCCCCGTCGTGTAGATAACTACGATACGG
GAGGGCTTACCATCTGGCCCCAGTGCTGCAATGATACCGCGAGACCCACGCTCACCGGCTCCAGATTTAT
CAGCAATAAACCAGCCAGCCGGAAGGGCCGAGCGCAGAAGTGGTCCTGCAACTTTATCCGCCTCCATCCA
GTCTATTAATTGTTGCCGGGAAGCTAGAGTAAGTAGTTCGCCAGTTAATAGTTTGCGCAACGTTGTTGCC
ATTGCTACAGGCATCGTGGTGTCACGCTCGTCGTTTGGTATGGCTTCATTCAGCTCCGGTTCCCAACGAT
CAAGGCGAGTTACATGATCCCCCATGTTGTGCAAAAAAGCGGTTAGCTCCTTCGGTCCTCCGATCGTTGT
CAGAAGTAAGTTGGCCGCAGTGTTATCACTCATGGTTATGGCAGCACTGCATAATTCTCTTACTGTCATG
CCATCCGTAAGATGCTTTTCTGTGACTGGTGAGTACTCAACCAAGTCATTCTGAGAATAGTGTATGCGGC
GACCGAGTTGCTCTTGCCCGGCGTCAATACGGGATAATACCGCGCCACATAGCAGAACTTTAAAAGTGCT
CATCATTGGAAAACGTTCTTCGGGGCGAAAACTCTCAAGGATCTTACCGCTGTTGAGATCCAGTTCGATG
TAACCCACTCGTGCACCCAACTGATCTTCAGCATCTTTTACTTTCACCAGCGTTTCTGGGTGAGCAAAAA
CAGGAAGGCAAAATGCCGCAAAAAAGGGAATAAGGGCGACACGGAAATGTTGAATACTCATACTCTTCCT
TTTTCAATATTATTGAAGCATTTATCAGGGTTATTGTCTCATGAGCGGATACATATTTGAATGTATTTAG
AAAAATAAACAAATAGGGGTTCCGCGCACATTTCCCCGAAAAGTGCCACCTGACGTCGACGGATCGGGAG
ATCTCCCGATCCCCTATGGTGCACTCTCAGTACAATCTGCTCTGATGCCGCATAGTTAAGCCAGTATCTG
CTCCCTGCTTGTGTGTTGGAGGTCGCTGAGTAGTGCGCGAGCAAAATTTAAGCTACAACAAGGCAAGGCT
TGACCGACAATTGCATGAAGAATCTGCTTAGGGTTAGGCGTTTTGCGCTGCTTCGCGATGTACGGGC
Features (pLannotate 1.2.2; 27 found; start..end, strand, type, name):
     15..394     +  enhancer       CMV enhancer: human cytomegalovirus immediate early enhancer
    395..598     +  promoter       CMV promoter: human cytomegalovirus (CMV) immediate early promoter
    600..619     +  promoter       PLtetO-1 promoter (fragment): modified phage lambda PL promoter with tet operator sites (Lutz and Bujard, 1997)
    621..640     +  promoter       PLtetO-1 promoter (fragment): modified phage lambda PL promoter with tet operator sites (Lutz and Bujard, 1997)
    648..681     +  promoter       TRE3GV promoter (fragment): 3rd-generation Tet-responsive promoter that can be activated by binding of Tet-On® 3G, optimized for retroviral and lentiviral vectors
    841..1803    +  CDS            birA: BIRA_ECOLI - Also known as bioR, dhbB. Experimental evidence at protein level: Swiss-Prot protein existence level 1. Acts both as a biotin--[acetyl-CoA-carboxylase] ligase and a biotin-operon repressor. In the presence of ATP, BirA activates biotin to form the BirA-biotinyl-5'-adenylate (BirA-bio-5'-AMP or holoBirA) complex. HoloBirA can either transfer the biotinyl moiety to the biotin carboxyl carrier protein (BCCP) subunit of acetyl-CoA carboxylase, or bind to the biotin operator site and inhibit transcription of the operon. From Escherichia coli (strain K12).
   1804..1829    +  CDS            3xHA (fragment): three tandem HA epitope tags
   1861..1880    +  CDS            Strep-Tag II (fragment): peptide that binds Strep-Tactin®, an engineered form of streptavidin
   1921..1943    +  CDS            Strep-Tag II (fragment): peptide that binds Strep-Tactin®, an engineered form of streptavidin
   1958..1975    +  protein_bind   attB1 (fragment): mutant version of attB; core recombination site for the Gateway® BP reaction BP Clonase™
   1981..2943    +  CDS            FBL: FBRL_HUMAN - Also known as FIB1, FLRN. Experimental evidence at protein level: Swiss-Prot protein existence level 1. S-adenosyl-L-methionine-dependent methyltransferase that has the ability to methylate both RNAs and proteins (PubMed:24352239, PubMed:30540930, PubMed:32017898). Involved in pre-rRNA processing by catalyzing the site-specific 2'-hydroxyl methylation of ribose moieties in pre-ribosomal RNA (PubMed:30540930). Site specificity is provided by a guide RNA that base pairs with the substrate (By similarity). Methylation occurs at a characteristic distance from the sequence involved in
   2946..2969    -  protein_bind   attB2: mutant version of attB; recombination site for the Gateway® BP reaction BP Clonase™
   3013..3237    +  polyA_signal   bGH poly(A) signal: bovine growth hormone polyadenylation signal
   3241..3262    +  promoter       SV40 promoter (fragment): SV40 enhancer and early promoter
   3283..3516    +  rep_origin     f1 ori (fragment) (sequence partly withheld): f1 bacteriophage origin of replication; arrow indicates direction of (+) strand synthesis
   3521..3568    +  protein_bind   FRT: FLP-mediated recombination occurs in the 8-bp core sequence TCTAGAAA (Turan and Bode, 2011). FLP recombinase from the Saccharomyces cerevisiae 2μ plasmid
   3576..4598    +  CDS            HygR: aminoglycoside phosphotransferase from E. coli; aph(4)-Ia; confers resistance to hygromycin
   4608..4733    +  CDS            ble (fragment): BLE_KLEPN - Experimental evidence at protein level: Swiss-Prot protein existence level 1. Binding protein with a strong affinity to the bleomycin family of antibiotics. Binds to CL990; an antimitotic-antibiotic compound. From Klebsiella pneumoniae.
   4728..4849    +  polyA_signal   SV40 poly(A) signal: SV40 polyadenylation signal
   4922..4938    -  protein_bind   lac operator: The lac repressor binds to the lac operator to inhibit transcription in E. coli. This inhibition can be relieved by adding lactose or isopropyl-β-D-thiogalactopyranoside (IPTG). lac repressor encoded by lacI
   4946..4976    -  promoter       lac promoter: promoter for the E. coli lac operon
   4991..5012    -  protein_bind   CAP binding site: CAP binding activates transcription in the presence of cAMP. E. coli catabolite activator protein
   5025..5117    -  CDS            lacI (fragment): lac repressor; lacI; The lac repressor binds to the lac operator to inhibit transcription in E. coli. This inhibition can be relieved by adding lactose or isopropyl-β-D-thiogalactopyranoside (IPTG).
   5300..5888    -  rep_origin     ori: high-copy-number ColE1/pMB1/pBR322/pUC origin of replication
   6059..6919    -  CDS            AmpR: β-lactamase; bla; confers resistance to ampicillin, carbenicillin, and related antibiotics
   6920..7024    -  promoter       AmpR promoter: bla
   7083..7135    -  misc_feature   bom (fragment): basis of mobility region from pBR322
