[The description below was written by a language model from this plasmid's Addgene catalogue record and pLannotate feature annotations shown in this document.]
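Description:
MAC_N_FBRL is a mammalian expression plasmid that produces human fibrillarin (FBL, also called FBRL) fused at its N-terminus to the MAC-tag. It was made by Gateway recombination of an hORFeome collection clone into the MAC-tag-N destination backbone. The plasmid is maintained in E. coli through a high-copy ColE1/pUC-type origin with ampicillin selection (AmpR). The annotation also picks up a partial f1 origin and lac promoter/operator remnants from the parental vector.

The expression cassette is driven by the CMV enhancer and promoter. Short fragments carrying tet operator sequences lie immediately downstream, an arrangement consistent with tetracycline-regulated expression in cells that supply the Tet repressor, although the record does not state this. The open reading frame begins with a birA-derived biotin ligase, followed by an HA epitope and two Strep-Tag II motifs. It then runs through an attB1 site into the FBL coding sequence and ends at attB2 and a bGH polyadenylation signal. This composite tag supports two complementary approaches from a single construct: Strep-based affinity purification of stable complexes, and BioID-style proximity biotinylation of nearby proteins, both read out by mass spectrometry. The HA epitope allows detection and localisation of the fusion.

Downstream, an FRT site sits directly before a hygromycin resistance gene with an SV40 poly(A) signal and no annotated promoter of its own. This layout is typical of FLP-mediated integration into a host cell line carrying a matching FRT site, with hygromycin selection of stable integrants. Fibrillarin is a nucleolar methyltransferase involved in pre-rRNA processing, so the construct is suited to mapping its interaction partners and its subcellular neighbourhood.
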