Addgene plasmid #111686: MAC_N_FBRL
Purpose: MAC-tagged gene expression
Depositing lab: Markku Varjosalo. Depositing organization: University of Helsinki, Institute of Biotechnology. Publication: An AP-MS- and BioID-compatible MAC-tag enables comprehensive mapping of protein interactions and subcellular localizations. Liu X, Salokas K, Tamene F, Jiu Y, Weldatsadik RG, Ohman T, Varjosalo M. Nat Commun. 2018 Mar 22;9(1):1188. doi: 10.1038/s41467-018-03523-2. PubMed 29568061.
Backbone
  Vector backbone: MAC-tag-N
  Backbone manufacturer: Markku Varjosalo, Addgene plasmid #108078
  Vector type: Mammalian Expression
Growth in bacteria
  Bacterial resistance: Ampicillin, 100 μg/mL
  Growth temperature: 37°C
  Growth strain: DH5alpha
  Copy number: High Copy
Gene/Insert
  Gene/Insert name: FBRL (alt name: FBL)
  Species: H. sapiens (human)
  Entrez Gene: FBL (a.k.a. FIB, FLRN, Nop1, RNU3IP1)
  Cloning method: Gateway Cloning
Terms and licenses: Academic/Nonprofit Terms; Industry Terms: Not Available to Industry
Depositor comments: CCSB-DFCI hORFeome collection(31042_G10)
How to cite: MAC_N_FBRL was a gift from Markku Varjosalo (Addgene plasmid # 111686 ; http://n2t.net/addgene:111686 ; RRID:Addgene_111686)
